Addgene plasmid #229711: pGWB414_35S-DM3(Hh-0)-HA
Purpose: Stable transformation or transient expression of gene of interest in plants
Depositing lab: Eunyoung Chae. Depositing organization: National University of Singapore. Publication: Structural determinants of DANGEROUS MIX 3, an alpha/beta hydrolase that triggers NLR-mediated genetic incompatibility in plants. Wan WL, Kim G, Kim N, Tan YY, Watari M, Charoennit N, Lee RRQ, Phang IRK, Wang J, Liew YY, Hu D, Ng SK, Zhang Y, Jang IC, Song JJ, Chae E. Mol Cell. 2025 Jul 17;85(14):2776-2795.e8. doi: 10.1016/j.molcel.2025.06.021. PubMed 40680723.
Backbone
  Vector backbone: pGWB414
  Backbone manufacturer: Tsuyoshi Nakagawa (Addgene plasmid #74856)
  Vector type: Plant Expression
Growth in bacteria
  Bacterial resistance: Spectinomycin, 50 μg/mL
  Growth temperature: 37°C
  Growth strain: DH5alpha
  Copy number: High Copy
Gene/Insert
  Gene/Insert name: DM3(Hh-0) (alt name: At3g61540)
  Species: A. thaliana (mustard weed)
  Entrez Gene: AT3G61540 (a.k.a. AT3G61540)
  Cloning method: Gateway Cloning
  Sequencing primers: 5′ N/A
Terms and licenses: Academic/Nonprofit Terms; Industry Terms: Not Available to Industry
Depositor comments: Please visit https://doi.org/10.1101/2024.10.28.620575 for bioRxiv preprint.
How to cite: pGWB414_35S-DM3(Hh-0)-HA was a gift from Eunyoung Chae (Addgene plasmid # 229711 ; http://n2t.net/addgene:229711 ; RRID:Addgene_229711)
