[The description below was written by a language model from this plasmid's Addgene catalogue record and pLannotate feature annotations shown in this document.]
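Description:
pGWB414_35S-DM3(Hh-0)-HA is a Gateway-derived binary T-DNA vector for plant expression, built on the pGWB414 backbone and intended for stable transformation or transient expression in plants. It is propagated in E. coli through a ColE1/pMB1-type origin (with a bom mobilisation region and a remnant of rop) and selected with spectinomycin via the aadA (SmR) gene. The pVS1 oriV, RepA and StaA functions provide replication and stable maintenance in Agrobacterium, the usual delivery host for vectors of this type.

Between the nopaline-type right and left T-DNA border repeats sit two units. The expression cassette uses the strong constitutive CaMV 35S promoter to drive the insert, which is flanked by attB1 and attB2 sites left by Gateway recombination and is followed by a 3xHA tag, positioned to give a C-terminally tagged protein as the construct name indicates. The insert is DM3 (DANGEROUS MIX 3, At3g61540) from Arabidopsis thaliana, apparently the Hh-0 allele. The annotation tool labels three separated stretches of it as fragments resembling a bacterial proline iminopeptidase. This reflects homology of this alpha/beta hydrolase rather than a bacterial gene, and the gaps between the matches may indicate a genomic clone with introns, although the record does not say so. A terminator for this cassette is not explicitly annotated. The second unit, in the opposite orientation, is a NOS promoter driving NeoR/KanR (nptII) for kanamycin selection of transformed plants.

According to the associated publication title, DM3 triggers NLR-mediated genetic incompatibility in plants, so the construct serves to overexpress an epitope-tagged DM3 variant for detection and for functional or structure-function assays in planta.
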