Features (pLannotate 1.2.2; 25 found; start..end, strand, type, name):
     54..78      -  misc_feature   RB T-DNA repeat: right border repeat from nopaline C58 T-DNA
    144..298     -  CDS            lacZα (fragment): LacZα fragment of β-galactosidase; lacZ fragment
    301..321     -  misc_feature   MCS (fragment): pUC18/19 multiple cloning site
    812..1153    +  promoter       CaMV 35S promoter: strong constitutive promoter from cauliflower mosaic virus
   1179..1203    +  protein_bind   attB1: mutant version of attB; recombination site for the Gateway® BP reaction BP Clonase™
   1662..2339    +  CDS            pip (fragment): PIP_AERSO - Also known as pap. Experimental evidence at protein level: Swiss-Prot protein existence level 1. Higher activity toward long peptides. Acts on hydroxyproline beta-naphthylamide with almost as high an activity as on proline beta- naphthylamide. From Aeromonas sobria.
   3134..3262    +  CDS            pip (fragment): PIP_AERSO - Also known as pap. Experimental evidence at protein level: Swiss-Prot protein existence level 1. Higher activity toward long peptides. Acts on hydroxyproline beta-naphthylamide with almost as high an activity as on proline beta- naphthylamide. From Aeromonas sobria.
   3340..3498    +  CDS            pip (fragment): PIP_AERSO - Also known as pap. Experimental evidence at protein level: Swiss-Prot protein existence level 1. Higher activity toward long peptides. Acts on hydroxyproline beta-naphthylamide with almost as high an activity as on proline beta- naphthylamide. From Aeromonas sobria.
   3542..3566    -  protein_bind   attB2: mutant version of attB; recombination site for the Gateway® BP reaction BP Clonase™
   3595..3684    +  CDS            3xHA: three tandem HA epitope tags
   3702..3920    -  CDS            ocd (fragment): OCD_AGRFC - Experimental evidence at protein level: Swiss-Prot protein existence level 1. Catalyzes the conversion of L-ornithine into L-proline with release of ammonia. Is involved in the utilization of nopaline, a catabolic pathway that proceeds through L-arginine and L-ornithine to L-proline. Nopaline is a predominant opine in plant cells transformed with Ti plasmid pTiC58. From Agrobacterium fabrum (strain C58 / ATCC 33970) (Agrobacterium tumefaciens (strain C58)).
   3927..4076    -  CDS            ble (fragment): BLE_KLEPN - Experimental evidence at protein level: Swiss-Prot protein existence level 1. Binding protein with a strong affinity to the bleomycin family of antibiotics. Binds to CL990; an antimitotic-antibiotic compound. From Klebsiella pneumoniae.
   4097..4891    -  CDS            NeoR/KanR: aminoglycoside phosphotransferase from Tn5; aph(3')-II (or nptII); confers resistance to neomycin, kanamycin, and G418 (Geneticin®)
   4912..5095    -  promoter       NOS promoter: nopaline synthase promoter NOS promoter
   5301..5325    -  misc_feature   LB T-DNA repeat: left border repeat from nopaline C58 T-DNA
   5584..5607    +  promoter       Pc promoter (fragment): intI1 (promoter lies within the coding sequence); class 1 integron promoter
   5783..5839    +  CDS            GmR (fragment): gentamycin acetyltransferase; aacC1; confers resistance to gentamycin
   5850..6637    +  CDS            SmR (fragment): aminoglycoside adenylyltransferase (Murphy, 1985); aadA; confers resistance to spectinomycin and streptomycin
   6883..7471    +  rep_origin     ori: high-copy-number ColE1/pMB1/pBR322/pUC origin of replication
   7657..7797    -  misc_feature   bom: basis of mobility region from pBR322
   7899..7938    -  CDS            rop (fragment): Rop protein, which maintains plasmids at low copy number; rop
   8141..8335    -  rep_origin     pVS1 oriV: origin of replication for the Pseudomonas plasmid pVS1 (Heeb et al., 2000)
   8401..9474    -  CDS            pVS1 RepA: replication protein from the Pseudomonas plasmid pVS1 (Heeb et al., 2000)
   9903..10532   -  CDS            pVS1 StaA: stability protein from the Pseudomonas plasmid pVS1 (Heeb et al., 2000)
  11092..11493   -  CDS            Y4CG_SINFN (fragment): Protein inferred from homology: Swiss-Prot protein existence level 3. From Sinorhizobium fredii (strain NBRC 101917 / NGR234).
>Addgene plasmid #229711 | pGWB414_35S-DM3(Hh-0)-HA | addgene full sequence | sequence record 496451 | Addgene NGS Result
TTTCACGCCCTTTTAAATATCCGATTATTCTAATAAACGCTCTTTTCTCTTAGGTTTACCCGCCAATATA
TCCTGTCAAACACTGATAGTTTAAACTGAAGGCGGGAAACGACAATCTGATCCAAGCTCAAGCTGCTCTA
GCATTCGCCATTCAGGCTGCGCAACTGTTGGGAAGGGCGATCGGTGCGGGCCTCTTCGCTATTACGCCAG
CTGGCGAAAGGGGGATGTGCTGCAAGGCGATTAAGTTGGGTAACGCCAGGGTTTTCCCAGTCACGACGTT
GTAAAACGACGGCCAGTGCCAAGCTTGCATGCCTGCAGGTCCCCAGATTAGCCTTTTCAATTTCAGAAAG
AATGCTAACCCACAGATGGTTAGAGAGGCTTACGCAGCAGGTCTCATCAAGACGATCTACCCGAGCAATA
ATCTCCAGGAAATCAAATACCTTCCCAAGAAGGTTAAAGATGCAGTCAAAAGATTCAGGACTAACTGCAT
CAAGAACACAGAGAAAGATATATTTCTCAAGATCAGAAGTACTATTCCAGTATGGACGATTCAAGGCTTG
CTTCACAAACCAAGGCAAGTAATAGAGATTGGAGTCTCTAAAAAGGTAGTTCCCACTGAATCAAAGGCCA
TGGAGTCAAAGATTCAAATAGAGGACCTAACAGAACTCGCCGTAAAGACTGGCGAACAGTTCATACAGAG
TCTCTTACGACTCAATGACAAGAAGAAAATCTTCGTCAACATGGTGGAGCACGACACACTTGTCTACTCC
AAAAATATCAAAGATACAGTCTCAGAAGACCAAAGGGCAATTGAGACTTTTCAACAAAGGGTAATATCCG
GAAACCTCCTCGGATTCCATTGCCCAGCTATCTGTCACTTTATTGTGAAGATAGTGGAAAAGGAAGGTGG
CTCCTACAAATGCCATCATTGCGATAAAGGAAAGGCCATCGTTGAAGATGCCTCTGCCGACAGTGGTCCC
AAAGATGGACCCCCACCCACGAGGAGCATCGTGGAAAAAGAAGACGTTCCAACCACGTCTTCAAAGCAAG
TGGATTGATGTGATATCTCCACTGACGTAAGGGATGACGCACAATCCCACTATCCTTCGCAAGACCCTTC
CTCTATATAAGGAAGTTCATTTCATTTGGAGAGAACACGGGGGACTCTAGAGTTATCAACAAGTTTGTAC
AAAAAAGCAGGCTCCGAATTCGCCCTTAAGAATAAAAACGATGTTGGCGACTCACGCGCTGGTGACTCCG
ATTCCAAAGTTGACTGCTTTCGTACTCTCTCTATCTACTACTCCATCAAGATTGTCTGGTTCTGTTCCGG
GTTTGATTGATTTCTACCGTCGCCGGAGATTTTGTCGTGTAATCACCTCCATGGCTGAAGCGGGATCGGT
TTACGTCGATGTAGCTGGGGAATCGAAGTCGGAGCATGTTACTGGGAAGTGGTTTTCGGTGCCGGAGCTC
CGACTGCGTGACCACCGGTTCATAGTTCCTCTTGATTATTCCAAAAGTTCTCCCAAAATTACCGTCTTTG
CTCGAGAGATCGTTGCGGGTAACTTGAAATTTGGAGCTTTTTGATTCAGAGCTCTTTCTGTGATTACGAA
GCTAAAAGTTTGTGTCTTTTGTTTTTTGTAGTTGGGAAAGAGGAGCAAGCAATGCCGTATTTATTGTATT
TGCAAGGTGGTCCAGGATTTGAAGGTCCAAGGCCTAGTGAAGCTAGTGGATGGATTCAAAGAGCTTGTGA
AGAGTTTCGAGTGGTCTTACTCGATCAAGTATGATGCTTTCATAGTTTTATACTCTTCTCTGGACAGTTT
TTTTAGTCTTTTTGTTGTTCTAATTTTGTTTGTCCTGCAGCGAGGAACAGGCTTGTCCACTCCTTTAATA
TGTTCCTCTATGCTTCAATTCAAATCAGCAAAGGAATTAGCTGATTATTTGGTTCACTTTCGAGCTGATA
ATATAGTTAAAGATGCTGAGTTTATTAGAGTTCGTCTTGTTCCTAAGGCTGATCCTTGGACAATTTTGGG
TCAGGTAATTTGTCTTTGTATTGTCTATTGGTCATCTTGCTTCAGTTCTTGTCATTTGATTTTGTATTCA
TCTTTTTTTCTTCAAATCTACAGAGTTTCGGTGGCTTTTGTGCACTTACATATCTGAGTTTTGCACCCGA
AGGACTCAAACAAGTGCTAATAACTGGAGGAATTCCACCAATTGGTAAAGCATGTACAGCAGATGATGTA
TATGAAGCCGGTTTTGAACAAGTTGCTCGCCAAAATGAAAAATACTACAAGAGATTCCCTCAAGACATTG
AGATTGTTCGTGAACTCGTAAATTACTTGGCTGAATCTGAAGGTGGCGGGGTGAGGGATTACAACATTTG
CTCAATCCACTGACCAGTTTAGTTTAGTTCCTTACTTGTCTCTGTTTCTTTGTCTTTAGGTACCTCTCCC
ATCAGGAGGCATTCTTACTCCTAAGGGTCTTCAAACTCTTGGTCTTTCTGGTTTAGGATCAAGTACTGGT
TTTGAGCGCCTGCATTATATGTAAGAGTTTAGCTTAATTTTTATCAACCACCTCACATGTTCTGTGTTAA
ATCTGGCCTTCTTAATTGATCATAGGTTGGAGAGAGTATGGGATCCTATTTTAGTTACTGGAGCTCCAAA
GTGTATTAGTCAGTTCTTCTTAAACGCTGTAAGAGACCCACAAAAATTTGTTGTTTTCTGTTCTCAGCTC
AAATAAGGAATTCAATAGTCTGAGACATTTTATCGTTGCTGCAGTTTGAGAGTTGGCATTCTTTTGATGC
AAATCCACTATATGCTCTTCTCCACGAGGCCATATACTGTGAGGTATAGTCTCTTCAAATTTCTCATCTT
TTTTTCTATTTCAGACAATTCCTTCTTCTTGTTATCATTTATGTTTAAATGGAAACTTTTTCAGGGTGCT
TCATCAGGATGGTCTGCTCATAGATTACGGGATAAATATGAGTACAAATTCGACGCAATGAAGGCAGTCA
AAGAAAGTCAGCCTGTACTCTTCACAGGAGAGGTACAGGTTTTGAGTATTTCTAATTGTATGGCTCATAG
CTTGGATGATTGGTCCACATTGCTTAACTAAAATAGAATTTGGATTTGTATAGATGATATTTCCATGGAT
GTTTGATGAAATTCATGCCTTGAAGCCATTTAAAGCTGCCGCCGATCTTTTGGCCAAGAAAGAGGATTGG
CCTCCATTATATGATGTTCCTAGATTGCAGAATAACAAGGTCTGTTTCAGAATCTTGATCGTTCTTTCAT
ATGGATCAAATAATTTTACTCTGTTTCACATGATTTCTTTTTGTAGGTGCCTGTTGCTGCAGCGGTTTAC
TACGAAGATATGTATGTAAACTTCAAGCTGGTGACGGAAACAGCTTCTCATATATCGGGTATCAGACTTT
GGGTAACGAATGAGTTTATGCATTCGGGTCTTCGTGATGCTGGAAGACAAATTATTGATCATTTGTTGGG
AATGATCAATGGGAAAAAGCCTCTCTTTAAGGGCGAATTCGACCCAGCTTTCTTGTACAAAGTGGTTGAT
AACAGCGGGTTAATTAACATCTTTTACCCATACGATGTTCCTGACTATGCGGGCTATCCCTATGACGTCC
CGGACTATGCAGGATCCTATCCATATGACGTTCCAGATTACGCTGCTCAGTGCAGCGCTTAGAGCTCGAA
TTTCATCCGGGTCTGTGGCGGGAACTCCACGAAAATATCCGAACGCAGCAAGATATCGCGGTGCATCTCG
GTCTTGCCTGGGCAGTCGCCGCCGACGCCGTTGATGTGGACGCCGGGCCCGATCATATTGTCGCTCAGGA
TCGTGGCGTTGTGCTTGTCGGCCGTTGCTGTCGTAATGATATCGGCACCTTCGACCGCCTGTTCCGCAGA
GATCCCGTGGGCGAAGAACTCCAGCATGAGATCCCCGCGCTGGAGGATCATCCAGCCGGCGTCCCGGAAA
ACGATTCCGAAGCCCAACCTTTCATAGAAGGCGGCGGTGGAATCGAAATCTCGTGATGGCAGGTTGGGCG
TCGCTTGGTCGGTCATTTCGAACCCCAGAGTCCCGCTCAGAAGAACTCGTCAAGAAGGCGATAGAAGGCG
ATGCGCTGCGAATCGGGAGCGGCGATACCGTAAAGCACGAGGAAGCGGTCAGCCCATTCGCCGCCAAGCT
CTTCAGCAATATCACGGGTAGCCAACGCTATGTCCTGATAGCGGTCCGCCACACCCAGCCGGCCACAGTC
GATGAATCCAGAAAAGCGGCCATTTTCCACCATGATATTCGGCAAGCAGGCATCGCCATGGGTCACGACG
AGATCATCGCCGTCGGGCATGCGCGCCTTGAGCCTGGCGAACAGTTCGGCTGGCGCGAGCCCCTGATGCT
CTTCGTCCAGATCATCCTGATCGACAAGACCGGCTTCCATCCGAGTACGTGCTCGCTCGATGCGATGTTT
CGCTTGGTGGTCGAATGGGCAGGTAGCCGGATCAAGCGTATGCAGCCGCCGCATTGCATCAGCCATGATG
GATACTTTCTCGGCAGGAGCAAGGTGAGATGACAGGAGATCCTGCCCCGGCACTTCGCCCAATAGCAGCC
AGTCCCTTCCCGCTTCAGTGACAACGTCGAGCACAGCTGCGCAAGGAACGCCCGTCGTGGCCAGCCACGA
TAGCCGCGCTGCCTCGTCCTGCAGTTCATTCAGGGCACCGGACAGGTCGGTCTTGACAAAAAGAACCGGG
CGCCCCTGCGCTGACAGCCGGAACACGGCGGCATCAGAGCAGCCGATTGTCTGTTGTGCCCAGTCATAGC
CGAATAGCCTCTCCACCCAAGCGGCCGGAGAACCTGCGTGCAATCCATCTTGTTCAATCATGCGAAACGA
TCCAGATCCGGTGCAGATTATTTGGATTGAGAGTGAATATGAGACTCTAATTGGATACCGAGGGGAATTT
ATGGAACGTCAGTGGAGCATTTTTGACAAGAAATATTTGCTAGCTGATAGTGACCTTAGGCGACTTTTGA
ACGCGCAATAATGGTTTCTGACGTATGTGCTTAGCTCATTAAACTCCAGAAACCCGCGGCTGAGTGGCTC
CTTCAACGTTGCGGTTCTGTCAGTTCCAAACGTAAAACGGCTTGTCCCGCGTCATCGGCGGGGGTCATAA
CGTGACTCCCTTAATTCTCCGCTCATGATGAATTCAGAAATAAATTCAGCCTAATTCGGCGTTAATTCAG
TACATTAAAAACGTCCGCAATGTGTTATTAAGTTGTCTAAGCGTCAATTTGTTTACACCACAATATATCC
TGCCACCAGCCAGCCAACAGCTCCCCGACCGGCAGCTCGGCACAAAATCACCACTCGATACAGGCAGCCC
ATCAGTCCGGGACGGCGTCAGCGGGAGAGCCGTTGTAAGGCGGCAGACTTTGCTCATGTTACCGATGCTA
TTCGGAAGAACGGCAACTAAGCTGCCGGGTTTGAAACACGGATGATCTCGCGGAGGGTAGCATGTTGATT
GTAACGATGACAGAGCGTTGCTGCCTGTGATCAATTCGGGCACGAACCCAGTGGACATAAGCCTGTTCGG
TTCGTAAGCTGTAATGCAAGTAGCGTATGCGCTCACGCAACTGGTCCAGAACCTTGACCGAACGCAGCGG
TGGTAACGGCGCAGTGGCGGTTTTCATGGCTTGTTATGACTGTTTTTTTGGGGTACAGTCTATGCCTCGG
GCATCCAAGCAGCAAGCGCGTTACGCCGTGGGTCGATGTTTGATGTTATGGAGCAGCAACGATGTTACGC
AGCAGGGCAGTCGCCCTAAAACAAAGTTAAACATCATGGGGGAAGCGGTGATCGCCGAAGTATCGACTCA
ACTATCAGAGGTAGTTGGCGTCATCGAGCGCCATCTCGAACCGACGTTGCTGGCCGTACATTTGTACGGC
TCCGCAGTGGATGGCGGCCTGAAGCCACACAGTGATATTGATTTGCTGGTTACGGTGACCGTAAGGCTTG
ATGAAACAACGCGGCGAGCTTTGATCAACGACCTTTTGGAAACTTCGGCTTCCCCTGGAGAGAGCGAGAT
TCTCCGCGCTGTAGAAGTCACCATTGTTGTGCACGACGACATCATTCCGTGGCGTTATCCAGCTAAGCGC
GAACTGCAATTTGGAGAATGGCAGCGCAATGACATTCTTGCAGGTATCTTCGAGCCAGCCACGATCGACA
TTGATCTGGCTATCTTGCTGACAAAAGCAAGAGAACATAGCGTTGCCTTGGTAGGTCCAGCGGCGGAGGA
ACTCTTTGATCCGGTTCCTGAACAGGATCTATTTGAGGCGCTAAATGAAACCTTAACGCTATGGAACTCG
CCGCCCGACTGGGCTGGCGATGAGCGAAATGTAGTGCTTACGTTGTCCCGCATTTGGTACAGCGCAGTAA
CCGGCAAAATCGCGCCGAAGGATGTCGCTGCCGACTGGGCAATGGAGCGCCTGCCGGCCCAGTATCAGCC
CGTCATACTTGAAGCTAGACAGGCTTATCTTGGACAAGAAGAAGATCGCTTGGCCTCGCGCGCAGATCAG
TTGGAAGAATTTGTCCACTACGTGAAAGGCGAGATCACCAAGGTAGTCGGCAAATAATGTCTAGCTAGAA
ATTCGTTCAAGCCGACGCCGCTTCGCGGCGCGGCTTAACTCAAGCGTTAGATGCACTAAGCACATAATTG
CTCACAGCCAAACTATCAGGTCAAGTCTGCTTTTATTATTTTTAAGCGTGCATAATAAGCCCTACACAAA
TTGGGAGATATATCATGCATGACCAAAATCCCTTAACGTGAGTTTTCGTTCCACTGAGCGTCAGACCCCG
TAGAAAAGATCAAAGGATCTTCTTGAGATCCTTTTTTTCTGCGCGTAATCTGCTGCTTGCAAACAAAAAA
ACCACCGCTACCAGCGGTGGTTTGTTTGCCGGATCAAGAGCTACCAACTCTTTTTCCGAAGGTAACTGGC
TTCAGCAGAGCGCAGATACCAAATACTGTCCTTCTAGTGTAGCCGTAGTTAGGCCACCACTTCAAGAACT
CTGTAGCACCGCCTACATACCTCGCTCTGCTAATCCTGTTACCAGTGGCTGCTGCCAGTGGCGATAAGTC
GTGTCTTACCGGGTTGGACTCAAGACGATAGTTACCGGATAAGGCGCAGCGGTCGGGCTGAACGGGGGGT
TCGTGCACACAGCCCAGCTTGGAGCGAACGACCTACACCGAACTGAGATACCTACAGCGTGAGCTATGAG
AAAGCGCCACGCTTCCCGAAGGGAGAAAGGCGGACAGGTATCCGGTAAGCGGCAGGGTCGGAACAGGAGA
GCGCACGAGGGAGCTTCCAGGGGGAAACGCCTGGTATCTTTATAGTCCTGTCGGGTTTCGCCACCTCTGA
CTTGAGCGTCGATTTTTGTGATGCTCGTCAGGGGGGCGGAGCCTATGGAAAAACGCCAGCAACGCGGCCT
TTTTACGGTTCCTGGCCTTTTGCTGGCCTTTTGCTCACATGTTCTTTCCTGCGTTATCCCCTGATTCTGT
GGATAACCGTATTACCGCCTTTGAGTGAGCTGATACCGCTCGCCGCAGCCGAACGACCGAGCGCAGCGAG
TCAGTGAGCGAGGAAGCGGAAGAGCGCCTGATGCGGTATTTTCTCCTTACGCATCTGTGCGGTATTTCAC
ACCGCATATGGTGCACTCTCAGTACAATCTGCTCTGATGCCGCATAGTTAAGCCAGTATACACTCCGCTA
TCGCTACGTGACTGGGTCATGGCTGCGCCCCGACACCCGCCAACACCCGCTGACGCGCCCTGACGGGCTT
GTCTGCTCCCGGCATCCGCTTACAGACAAGCTGTGACCGTCTCCGGGAGCTGCATGTGTCAGAGGTTTTC
ACCGTCATCACCGAAACGCGCGAGGCAGGGTGCCTTGATGTGGGCGCCGGCGGTCGAGTGGCGACGGCGC
GGCTTGTCCGCGCCCTGGTAGATTGCCTGGCCGTAGGCCAGCCATTTTTGAGCGGCCAGCGGCCGCGATA
GGCCGACGCGAAGCGGCGGGGCGTAGGGAGCGCAGCGACCGAAGGGTAGGCGCTTTTTGCAGCTCTTCGG
CTGTGCGCTGGCCAGACAGTTATGCACAGGCCAGGCGGGTTTTAAGAGTTTTAATAAGTTTTAAAGAGTT
TTAGGCGGAAAAATCGCCTTTTTTCTCTTTTATATCAGTCACTTACATGTGTGACCGGTTCCCAATGTAC
GGCTTTGGGTTCCCAATGTACGGGTTCCGGTTCCCAATGTACGGCTTTGGGTTCCCAATGTACGTGCTAT
CCACAGGAAAGAGACCTTTTCGACCTTTTTCCCCTGCTAGGGCAATTTGCCCTAGCATCTGCTCCGTACA
TTAGGAACCGGCGGATGCTTCGCCCTCGATCAGGTTGCGGTAGCGCATGACTAGGATCGGGCCAGCCTGC
CCCGCCTCCTCCTTCAAATCGTACTCCGGCAGGTCATTTGACCCGATCAGCTTGCGCACGGTGAAACAGA
ACTTCTTGAACTCTCCGGCGCTGCCACTGCGTTCGTAGATCGTCTTGAACAACCATCTGGCTTCTGCCTT
GCCTGCGGCGCGGCGTGCCAGGCGGTAGAGAAAACGGCCGATGCCGGGATCGATCAAAAAGTAATCGGGG
TGAACCGTCAGCACGTCCGGGTTCTTGCCTTCTGTGATCTCGCGGTACATCCAATCAGCTAGCTCGATCT
CGATGTACTCCGGCCGCCCGGTTTCGCTCTTTACGATCTTGTAGCGGCTAATCAAGGCTTCACCCTCGGA
TACCGTCACCAGGCGGCCGTTCTTGGCCTTCTTCGTACGCTGCATGGCAACGTGCGTGGTGTTTAACCGA
ATGCAGGTTTCTACCAGGTCGTCTTTCTGCTTTCCGCCATCGGCTCGCCGGCAGAACTTGAGTACGTCCG
CAACGTGTGGACGGAACACGCGGCCGGGCTTGTCTCCCTTCCCTTCCCGGTATCGGTTCATGGATTCGGT
TAGATGGGAAACCGCCATCAGTACCAGGTCGTAATCCCACACACTGGCCATGCCGGCCGGCCCTGCGGAA
ACCTCTACGTGCCCGTCTGGAAGCTCGTAGCGGATCACCTCGCCAGCTCGTCGGTCACGCTTCGACAGAC
GGAAAACGGCCACGTCCATGATGCTGCGACTATCGCGGGTGCCCACGTCATAGAGCATCGGAACGAAAAA
ATCTGGTTGCTCGTCGCCCTTGGGCGGCTTCCTAATCGACGGCGCACCGGCTGCCGGCGGTTGCCGGGAT
TCTTTGCGGATTCGATCAGCGGCCGCTTGCCACGATTCACCGGGGCGTGCTTCTGCCTCGATGCGTTGCC
GCTGGGCGGCCTGCGCGGCCTTCAACTTCTCCACCAGGTCATCACCCAGCGCCGCGCCGATTTGTACCGG
GCCGGATGGTTTGCGACCGCTCACGCCGATTCCTCGGGCTTGGGGGTTCCAGTGCCATTGCAGGGCCGGC
AGACAACCCAGCCGCTTACGCCTGGCCAACCGCCCGTTCCTCCACACATGGGGCATTCCACGGCGTCGGT
GCCTGGTTGTTCTTGATTTTCCATGCCGCCTCCTTTAGCCGCTAAAATTCATCTACTCATTTATTCATTT
GCTCATTTACTCTGGTAGCTGCGCGATGTATTCAGATAGCAGCTCGGTAATGGTCTTGCCTTGGCGTACC
GCGTACATCTTCAGCTTGGTGTGATCCTCCGCCGGCAACTGAAAGTTGACCCGCTTCATGGCTGGCGTGT
CTGCCAGGCTGGCCAACGTTGCAGCCTTGCTGCTGCGTGCGCTCGGACGGCCGGCACTTAGCGTGTTTGT
GCTTTTGCTCATTTTCTCTTTACCTCATTAACTCAAATGAGTTTTGATTTAATTTCAGCGGCCAGCGCCT
GGACCTCGCGGGCAGCGTCGCCCTCGGGTTCTGATTCAAGAACGGTTGTGCCGGCGGCGGCAGTGCCTGG
GTAGCTCACGCGCTGCGTGATACGGGACTCAAGAATGGGCAGCTCGTACCCGGCCAGCGCCTCGGCAACC
TCACCGCCGATGCGCGTGCCTTTGATCGCCCGCGACACGACAAAGGCCGCTTGTAGCCTTCCATCCGTGA
CCTCAATGCGCTGCTTAACCAGCTCCACCAGGTCGGCGGTGGCCCATATGTCGTAAGGGCTTGGCTGCAC
CGGAATCAGCACGAAGTCGGCTGCCTTGATCGCGGACACAGCCAAGTCCGCCGCCTGGGGCGCTCCGTCG
ATCACTACGAAGTCGCGCCGGCCGATGGCCTTCACGTCGCGGTCAATCGTCGGGCGGTCGATGCCGACAA
CGGTTAGCGGTTGATCTTCCCGCACGGCCGCCCAATCGCGGGCACTGCCCTGGGGATCGGAATCGACTAA
CAGAACATCGGCCCCGGCGAGTTGCAGGGCGCGGGCTAGATGGGTTGCGATGGTCGTCTTGCCTGACCCG
CCTTTCTGGTTAAGTACAGCGATAACCTTCATGCGTTCCCCTTGCGTATTTGTTTATTTACTCATCGCAT
CATATACGCAGCGACCGCATGACGCAAGCTGTTTTACTCAAATACACATCACCTTTTTAGACGGCGGCGC
TCGGTTTCTTCAGCGGCCAAGCTGGCCGGCCAGGCCGCCAGCTTGGCATCAGACAAACCGGCCAGGATTT
CATGCAGCCGCACGGTTGAGACGTGCGCGGGCGGCTCGAACACGTACCCGGCCGCGATCATCTCCGCCTC
GATCTCTTCGGTAATGAAAAACGGTTCGTCCTGGCCGTCCTGGTGCGGTTTCATGCTTGTTCCTCTTGGC
GTTCATTCTCGGCGGCCGCCAGGGCGTCGGCCTCGGTCAATGCGTCCTCACGGAAGGCACCGCGCCGCCT
GGCCTCGGTGGGCGTCACTTCCTCGCTGCGCTCAAGTGCGCGGTACAGGGTCGAGCGATGCACGCCAAGC
AGTGCAGCCGCCTCTTTCACGGTGCGGCCTTCCTGGTCGATCAGCTCGCGGGCGTGCGCGATCTGTGCCG
GGGTGAGGGTAGGGCGGGGGCCAAACTTCACGCCTCGGGCCTTGGCGGCCTCGCGCCCGCTCCGGGTGCG
GTCGATGATTAGGGAACGCTCGAACTCGGCAATGCCGGCGAACACGGTCAACACCATGCGGCCGGCCGGC
GTGGTGGTGTCGGCCCACGGCTCTGCCAGGCTACGCAGGCCCGCGCCGGCCTCCTGGATGCGCTCGGCAA
TGTCCAGTAGGTCGCGGGTGCTGCGGGCCAGGCGGTCTAGCCTGGTCACTGTCACAACGTCGCCAGGGCG
TAGGTGGTCAAGCATCCTGGCCAGCTCCGGGCGGTCGCGCCTGGTGCCGGTGATCTTCTCGGAAAACAGC
TTGGTGCAGCCGGCCGCGTGCAGTTCGGCCCGTTGGTTGGTCAAGTCCTGGTCGTCGGTGCTGACGCGGG
CATAGCCCAGCAGGCCAGCGGCGGCGCTCTTGTTCATGGCGTAATGTCTCCGGTTCTAGTCGCAAGTATT
CTACTTTATGCGACTAAAACACGCGACAAGAAAACGCCAGGAAAAGGGCAGGGCGGCAGCCTGTCGCGTA
ACTTAGGACTTGTGCGACATGTCGTTTTCAGAAGACGGCTGCACTGAACGTCAGAAGCCGACTGCACTAT
AGCAGCGGAGGGGTTGGATCAAAGTACTTTGATCCCGAGGGGAACCCTGTGGTTGGCATGCACATACAAA
TGGACGAACGGATAAACCT
